>Addgene plasmid #63574 | pCMV NucleoBAS N354K-I372V | addgene partial sequence | sequence record 107074 | SV40pA-R 5'-GAAATTTGTGATGCTATTGC-3'
AGTTAACAACAACAATTGCATTCATTTTATGTTTCAGGTTCAGGGGGAGGTGTGGGAGGTTTTTTAAAGC
AAGTAAAACCTCTACAAATGTGGTATGGCTGATTATGATCAGTTATCTAGATCCGGTGGATCCCGGGCCC
GCGGTACCGTCGACTGCAGAATTCGAAGCTTGAGCTCGAGTTAGGTACCCGCGTCTTCTACCTTTCTCTT
CTTTTTTGGGGTACCGCCGCTGTCCTGCAAGAGTCTGTGCAAAATTTTATGCTTCTCGGCGGCCGCAATA
CCTGCCGCCGTCAGAAATTCCAGCAGGACCATGTGATCACGTTTTTCATTCGGATCTTTTGACAGAGCGC
TGAAATAACTCAGGTAATGGTTATCTGGCAGCAGCACCGGACCGTCGCCGATCGGGGTGTTCTGCTGGTA
ATGGTCCGCCAGCTGGACCGAACCATCTTCGATATTGTGGCGAATTTTGAAATTCACTTTGATACCATTT
TTCTGTTTATCTGCCATAATGTAAACATTATGGGAGTTATAATTGTATTCCAGTTTATGGCCCAGAATAT
TGCCATCTTCTTTAAAATCAATGCCTTTCAGTTCGATGCGATTGACCAGGGTGTCGCCTTCAAATTTCAC
TTCAGCGCGGGTTTTATAGTTGCCATCATCTTTGAAGAAGATGGTACGTTCTTGCACATAGCCTTCCGGC
ATAGCCGATTTGAAGAAGTCGTGCTGTTTCATGTGATCTGGATAGCGGGCAAAGCACATCAGACCATACC
CGAACGTTGTAACCAGAGTC
