>Addgene plasmid #63574 | pCMV NucleoBAS N354K-I372V | addgene partial sequence | sequence record 108263 | CMV-F 5'-CGCAAATGGGCGGTAGGCGTG-3'
CAGATCCGCTAGCATGGTGAGCAAGGGCGAGGAGCTGTTCACCGGGGTGGTGCCCATCCTGGTCGAGCTG
GACGGCGACGTAAACGGCCACAAGTTCAGCGTGTCCGGCGAGGGCGAGGGCGATGCCACCTACGGCAAGC
TGACCCTGAAGTTCATCTGCACCACCGGTAAGCTGCCCGTGCCCTGGCCCACCCTCGTGACCACCCTGAC
CTGGGGCGTGCAGTGCTTCGCCCGCTACCCCGACCACATGAAGCAGCACGACTTCTTCAAGTCCGCCATG
CCCGAAGGCTACGTCCAGGAGCGCACCATCTTCTTCAAGGACGACGGCAACTACAAGACCCGCGCCGAGG
TGAAGTTCGAGGGCGACACCCTGGTGAACCGCATCGAGCTGAAGGGCATCGACTTCAAGGAGGACGGCAA
CATCCTGGGGCACAAGCTGGAGTACAACGCCATCAGCGACAACGTCTATATCACCGCCGACAAGCAGAAG
AACGGCATCAAGGCCAACTTCAAGATCCGCCACAACATCGAGGACGGCAGCGTGCAGCTCGCCGACCACT
ACCAGCAGAACACCCCCATCGGCGACGGCCCCGTGCTGCTGCCCGACAACCACTACCTGAGCACCTTCTC
CGCCCTGAGCAAAGACCCCAACGAGAAGCGCGATCACATGGTCCTGCTGGAGTTCCTGACCGCCGCCGGG
ATCACTAGTGAACTCA
