>Addgene plasmid #63574 | pCMV NucleoBAS N354K-I372V | addgene partial sequence | sequence record 109307 | Cer-F 5'-cctgagcaaagaccccaac-3'
ATCACTAGTGAACTCACCCCAGATCAACAGACTCTTCTACATTTTATTATGGATTCATATAACAAACAGA
GGATGCCTCAGGAAATAACAAATAAAATTTTAAAAGAAGAATTCAGTGCAGAAGAAAATTTTCTCATTTT
GACGGAAATGGCAACCAATCATGTACAGGTTCTTGTAGAATTCACAAAAAAGCTACCAGGATTTCAGACT
TTGGACCATGAAGACCAGATTGCTTTGCTGAAAGGGTCTGCGGTTGAAGCTATGTTCCTTCGTTCAGCTG
AGATTTTCAATAAGAAACTTCCGTCTGGGCATTCTGACCTATTGGAAGAAAGAATTCGAAAGAGTGGTAT
CTCTGATGAATATATAACACCTATGTTTAGTTTTTATAAAAGTGTTGGGGAACTGAAAATGACTCAAGAG
GAGTATGCTCTGCTTACAGCAATTGTTATCCTGTCTCCAGATAGACAATACATAAAGGATAGAGAGGCAG
TAGAGAAGCTTCAGGAGCCACTTCTTGATGTGCTACAAAAGTTGTGTAAGATTCACCAGCCTGAAAATCC
TCAACACTTTGCCTGTCTCCTGGGTCGCCTGACTGAATTACGGACATTCAATCATCACCACGCTGAGATG
CTGATGTCATGGAGAGTAAACGACCACAAGTTTACCCCACTTCTCTGTGAAATCTGGGACGTGCA
