[The description below was written by a language model from this plasmid's Addgene catalogue record.]
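Description:
pCMV NucleoBAS N354K-I372V is a mammalian expression plasmid built on the Clontech pECFP-C1 backbone, in which the original ECFP coding sequence was replaced by a synthetic open reading frame encoding a genetically encoded bile acid sensor (BAS-1). Expression of the sensor is driven by the CMV promoter, and the sequencing primer listed for the 3′ end indicates an SV40 polyadenylation signal downstream of the insert. The plasmid is propagated in E. coli under kanamycin selection, and the backbone's neomycin resistance marker allows G418 selection of transfected mammalian cells, for example to derive stable lines. The record gives no feature table, so origins of replication and other backbone elements are not itemised.

The insert is a FRET-based fluorescent sensor that reports bile acid binding as a change in energy transfer between its fluorescent protein domains. The record does not specify which fluorophores or which bile acid-binding domain make up the sensor. In the "NucleoBAS" configuration an SV40 nuclear localisation signal, flanked by KpnI sites, is fused at the C terminus, directing the sensor to the nucleus. This variant carries two point mutations, but the record is inconsistent about the first: the name gives N354K while the mutation field gives N345K, alongside I372V. The functional consequence of these substitutions is not described. The construct is intended for live-cell imaging, allowing spatiotemporal monitoring of bile acid transport and accumulation in single living cells through ratiometric FRET measurements.
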