Addgene plasmid #63574: pCMV NucleoBAS N354K-I372V
Purpose: Fluorescent bile acid sensor (BAS) targeted to nucleus that allows spatiotemporal monitoring of bile acid transport in single living cells using FRET
Depositing lab: Stan van de Graaf. Depositing organization: University Medical Centre Utrecht. Publication: Monitoring bile acid transport in single living cells using a genetically encoded Forster resonance energy transfer sensor. van der Velden LM, Golynskiy MV, Bijsmans IT, van Mil SW, Klomp LW, Merkx M, van de Graaf SF. Hepatology. 2013 Feb;57(2):740-52. doi: 10.1002/hep.26012. Epub 2013 Jan 8. PubMed 22899095.
Backbone
  Vector backbone: pECFP-C1
  Backbone manufacturer: Clontech
  Modifications to backbone: Synthetic DNA construct encoding BAS-1 was cloned into pECFP-C1, replacing ECFP, to generate NucleoBAS (SV40 NLS flanked by KpnI sites)
  Vector type: Mammalian Expression
  Selectable markers: Neomycin (select with G418)
Growth in bacteria
  Bacterial resistance: Kanamycin, 50 μg/mL
  Growth temperature: 37°C
  Growth strain: DH5alpha
  Copy number: Unknown
Gene/Insert
  Gene/Insert name: NucleoBAS N354K-I372V
  Species: Synthetic
  Mutation: N345K and I372V
  Promoter: CMV
  Tag / fusion protein: SV40 NLS (C terminal on insert)
  Cloning method: Unknown
  Sequencing primers: 5′ CMV-F; 3′ SV40 poly A Reverse
Terms and licenses: Academic/Nonprofit Terms; Industry Terms: Not Available to Industry
How to cite: pCMV NucleoBAS N354K-I372V was a gift from Stan van de Graaf (Addgene plasmid # 63574 ; http://n2t.net/addgene:63574 ; RRID:Addgene_63574)
